>Addgene plasmid #119943 | pLV302 | addgene full sequence | sequence record 232092 | Addgene NGS Result
CTGCGCGCTCGCTCGCTCACTGAGGCCGCCCGGGCAAAGCCCGGGCGTCGGGCGACCTTTGGTCGCCCGG
CCTCAGTGAGCGAGCGAGCGCGCAGAGAGGGAGTGGCCAACTCCATCACTAGGGGTTCCTTGTAGTTAAT
GATTAACCCGCCATGCTACTTATCTACTCGAGGCGTTGACATTGATTATTGACTAGTTATTAATAGTAAT
CAATTACGGGGTCATTAGTTCATAGCCCATATATGGAGTTCCGCGTTACATAACTTACGGTAAATGGCCC
GCCTGGCTGACCGCCCAACGACCCCCGCCCATTGACGTCAATAATGACGTATGTTCCCATAGTAACGCCA
ATAGGGACTTTCCATTGACGTCAATGGGTGGAGTATTTACGGTAAACTGCCCACTTGGCAGTACATCAAG
TGTATCATATGCCAAGTACGCCCCCTATTGACGTCAATGACGGTAAATGGCCCGCCTGGCATTATGCCCA
GTACATGACCTTATGGGACTTTCCTACTTGGCAGTACATCTACGTATTAGTCATCGCTATTACCATGGTG
ATGCGGTTTTGGCAGTACATCAATGGGCGTGGATAGCGGTTTGACTCACGGGGATTTCCAAGTCTCCACC
CCATTGACGTCAATGGGAGTTTGTTTTGGCACCAAAATCAACGGGACTTTCCAAAATGTCGTAACAACTC
CGCCCCATTGACGCAAATGGGCGGTAGGCGTGTACGGTGGGAGGTCTATATAAGCAGAGCTCTCTGGCTA
ACTACCGGTGCCACCATGGGACCCAAGAAGAAGAGGAAAGTCGCCGCAGCGGACTACAAGGATGATGATG
ATAAAGGTATTCACGGGGTCCCAGCCGCGATGAGCTCAGAGACTGGCCCAGTGGCTGTGGACCCCACATT
GAGACGGCGGATCGAGCCCCATGAGTTTGAGGTATTCTTCGATCCGAGAGAGCTCCGCAAGGAGACCTGC
CTGCTTTACGAAATTAATTGGGGGGGCCGGCACTCCATTTGGCGACATACATCACAGAACACTAACAAGC
ACGTCGAAGTCAACTTCATCGAGAAGTTCACGACAGAAAGATATTTCTGTCCGAACACAAGGTGCAGCAT
TACCTGGTTTCTCAGCTGGAGCCCATGCGGCGAATGTAGTAGGGCCATCACTGAATTCCTGTCAAGGTAT
CCCCACGTCACTCTGTTTATTTACATCGCAAGGCTGTACCACCACGCTGACCCCCGCAATCGACAAGGCC
TGCGGGATTTGATCTCTTCAGGTGTGACTATCCAAATTATGACTGAGCAGGAGTCAGGATACTGCTGGAG
AAACTTTGTGAATTATAGCCCGAGTAATGAAGCCCACTGGCCTAGGTATCCCCATCTGTGGGTACGACTG
TACGTTCTTGAACTGTACTGCATCATACTGGGCCTGCCTCCTTGTCTCAACATTCTGAGAAGGAAGCAGC
CACAGCTGACATTCTTTACCATCGCTCTTCAGTCTTGTCATTACCAGCGACTGCCCCCACACATTCTCTG
GGCCACCGGGTTGAAAAGCGGCAGCGAGACTCCCGGGACCTCAGAGTCCGCCACACCCGAAAGTGGGAAA
CGGAACTACATCCTGGGGCTTGCCATTGGGATAACCAGCGTTGGCTACGGAATTATTGATTATGAGACAC
GCGATGTGATTGACGCCGGGGTTAGGCTGTTCAAAGAGGCCAACGTTGAAAACAACGAGGGAAGACGGAG
TAAGCGCGGAGCAAGAAGACTCAAGCGCAGACGGAGACATCGGATTCAGAGGGTGAAAAAGCTGCTCTTC
GATTACAATCTCCTGACCGATCATAGTGAGCTGAGCGGAATCAACCCCTACGAGGCGCGAGTGAAAGGGC
TTTCCCAGAAGCTGTCCGAAGAGGAGTTCTCCGCCGCGTTGCTGCACCTGGCCAAACGGAGGGGGGTTCA
CAATGTAAACGAAGTGGAGGAGGACACGGGCAATGAACTTAGTACGAAAGAACAGATCAGTAGGAACTCT
AAGGCTCTCGAAGAGAAATACGTCGCTGAGTTGCAGCTTGAGAGACTGAAAAAAGACGGCGAAGTACGCG
GATCTATTAATAGGTTCAAGACTTCAGATTACGTAAAGGAAGCCAAGCAGCTCCTGAAAGTACAGAAAGC
GTACCATCAGCTCGATCAGAGCTTCATCGATACCTACATAGATTTGCTGGAGACACGGAGGACATACTAC
GAGGGCCCAGGGGAAGGATCTCCTTTTGGGTGGAAGGACATCAAGGAATGGTACGAGATGCTTATGGGAC
ATTGTACATATTTTCCGGAGGAGCTCAGGAGCGTCAAGTACGCCTACAATGCCGACCTGTACAATGCCCT
CAATGACCTCAATAACCTCGTGATTACCAGGGACGAGAACGAGAAGCTGGAGTACTATGAAAAGTTCCAG
ATTATCGAGAATGTGTTTAAGCAGAAGAAGAAGCCGACACTTAAGCAGATTGCAAAGGAAATCCTCGTGA
ATGAGGAAGATATCAAGGGATACAGAGTGACAAGTACAGGCAAGCCCGAGTTCACAAATCTGAAGGTGTA
CCACGATATTAAGGACATAACCGCACGAAAGGAGATAATCGAAAACGCTGAGCTCCTCGATCAGATCGCA
AAAATTCTTACCATCTACCAGTCTAGTGAGGACATTCAGGAGGAACTGACTAATCTGAACAGTGAGCTCA
CCCAAGAGGAAATTGAGCAGATTTCAAACCTGAAAGGCTACACCGGGACGCACAATCTGAGCCTCAAAGC
AATCAACCTCATTCTGGATGAACTTTGGCACACAAATGACAACCAAATTGCCATATTCAACCGCCTGAAA
CTGGTGCCAAAAAAAGTGGATCTGTCACAGCAAAAGGAAATCCCTACAACCTTGGTTGACGATTTTATTC
TGTCCCCCGTTGTCAAGCGGAGCTTCATCCAGTCAATCAAGGTGATCAATGCCATCATTAAAAAATACGG
ATTGCCAAACGATATAATTATCGAGCTTGCACGAGAGAAGAACTCAAAGGACGCCCAGAAGATGATTAAC
GAAATGCAGAAGCGCAACCGCCAGACAAACGAACGCATAGAGGAAATTATAAGAACAACCGGCAAAGAGA
ATGCCAAGTATCTGATCGAGAAAATCAAGCTGCACGACATGCAAGAAGGCAAGTGCCTGTACTCTCTGGA
AGCTATCCCACTCGAAGATCTGCTGAATAATCCATTCAATTACGAGGTGGACCACATCATCCCTAGATCC
GTAAGCTTTGACAATTCCTTCAATAACAAAGTTCTGGTTAAACAGGAGGAAAATTCTAAAAAAGGGAACC
GGACCCCGTTCCAGTACCTGAGCTCCAGTGACAGCAAGATTAGCTACGAGACTTTTAAGAAACATATTCT
GAATCTGGCCAAAGGCAAAGGCAGGATCAGCAAGACCAAGAAGGAGTACCTCCTCGAAGAACGCGACATT
AACAGATTTAGTGTGCAGAAAGATTTCATCAACCGAAACCTTGTCGATACTCGGTACGCCACGAGAGGCC
TGATGAATCTCCTCAGGAGCTACTTCCGCGTCAATAATCTGGACGTTAAAGTCAAGAGCATAAATGGGGG
ATTCACCAGCTTTCTGAGGAGAAAGTGGAAGTTTAAGAAGGAACGAAACAAAGGATACAAGCACCATGCT
GAGGATGCTTTGATCATCGCTAACGCGGACTTTATCTTTAAGGAATGGAAAAAGCTGGATAAGGCAAAGA
AAGTGATGGAAAACCAGATGTTCGAGGAGAAGCAGGCAGAGTGTCTTAGCTACGAGACAGAGATTCTTAC
AGTGGAGTATGGACTTCTTCCCATCGGTAAAATTGTTGAAAAGAGGATCGAGTGCACGGTCTACAGTGTC
GATAATAATGGTAACATATATACGCAACCCGTCGCGCAGTGGCATGATAGAGGCGAGCAGGAAGTATTTG
AGTATTGTCTGGAGGATGGATCTCTGATTCGCGCGACTAAGGACCATAAGTTTATGACGGTTGACGGACA
AATGCTCCCAATAGACGAGATATTTGAACGAGAACTGGATCTTATGAGAGTCGATAACTTGCCGAATTAA
CTAGAGCTCGCTGATCAGCCTCGACTGTGCCTTCTAGTTGCCAGCCATCTGTTGTTTGCCCCTCCCCCGT
GCCTTCCTTGACCCTGGAAGGTGCCACTCCCACTGTCCTTTCCTAATAAAATGAGGAAATTGCATCGCAT
TGTCTGAGTAGGTGTCATTCTATTCTGGGGGGTGGGGTGGGGCAGGACAGCAAGGGGGAGGATTGGGAAG
AGAATAGCAGGCATGCTGGGGAGCGGCCGCAGGAACCCCTAGTGATGGAGTTGGCCACTCCCTCTCTGCG
CGCTCGCTCGCTCACTGAGGCCGGGCGACCAAAGGTCGCCCGACGCCCGGGCTTTGCCCGGGCGGCCTCA
GTGAGCGAGCGAGCGCGCAGCTGCCTGCAGGGGCGCCTGATGCGGTATTTTCTCCTTACGCATCTGTGCG
GTATTTCACACCGCATA
[95 nt withheld, positions 4568-4662]
T
[46 nt withheld, positions 4664-4709]
C
[141 nt withheld, positions 4711-4851]
CCTTTGACGTTGGAGTCCACGTTCTTT
[37 nt withheld, positions 4879-4915]
ACTCTATCTCGGGCTATTCTTTTGATTTATAAGGGATTTTGCCGATTTCGGTCTATTGGTTAAAAAATGA
GCTGATTTAACAAAAATTTAACGCGAATTTTAACAAAATATTAACGTTTACAATTTTATGGTGCACTCTC
AGTACAATCTGCTCTGATGCCGCATAGTTAAGCCAGCCCCGACACCCGCCAACACCCGCTGACGCGCCCT
GACGGGCTTGTCTGCTCCCGGCATCCGCTTACAGACAAGCTGTGACCGTCTCCGGGAGCTGCATGTGTCA
GAGGTTTTCACCGTCATCACCGAAACGCGCGAGACGAAAGGGCCTCGTGATACGCCTATTTTTATAGGTT
AATGTCATGATAATAATGGTTTCTTAGACGTCAGGTGGCACTTTTCGGGGAAATGTGCGCGGAACCCCTA
TTTGTTTATTTTTCTAAATACATTCAAATATGTATCCGCTCATGAGACAATAACCCTGATAAATGCTTCA
ATAATATTGAAAAAGGAAGAGTATGAGTATTCAACATTTCCGTGTCGCCCTTATTCCCTTTTTTGCGGCA
TTTTGCCTTCCTGTTTTTGCTCACCCAGAAACGCTGGTGAAAGTAAAAGATGCTGAAGATCAGTTGGGTG
CACGAGTGGGTTACATCGAACTGGATCTCAACAGCGGTAAGATCCTTGAGAGTTTTCGCCCCGAAGAACG
TTTTCCAATGATGAGCACTTTTAAAGTTCTGCTATGTGGCGCGGTATTATCCCGTATTGACGCCGGGCAA
GAGCAACTCGGTCGCCGCATACACTATTCTCAGAATGACTTGGTTGAGTACTCACCAGTCACAGAAAAGC
ATCTTACGGATGGCATGACAGTAAGAGAATTATGCAGTGCTGCCATAACCATGAGTGATAACACTGCGGC
CAACTTACTTCTGACAACGATCGGAGGACCGAAGGAGCTAACCGCTTTTTTGCACAACATGGGGGATCAT
GTAACTCGCCTTGATCGTTGGGAACCGGAGCTGAATGAAGCCATACCAAACGACGAGCGTGACACCACGA
TGCCTGTAGCAATGGCAACAACGTTGCGCAAACTATTAACTGGCGAACTACTTACTCTAGCTTCCCGGCA
ACAATTAATAGACTGGATGGAGGCGGATAAAGTTGCAGGACCACTTCTGCGCTCGGCCCTTCCGGCTGGC
TGGTTTATTGCTGATAAATCTGGAGCCGGTGAGCGTGGAAGCCGCGGTATCATTGCAGCACTGGGGCCAG
ATGGTAAGCCCTCCCGTATCGTAGTTATCTACACGACGGGGAGTCAGGCAACTATGGATGAACGAAATAG
ACAGATCGCTGAGATAGGTGCCTCACTGATTAAGCATTGGTAACTGTCAGACCAAGTTTACTCATATATA
CTTTAGATTGATTTAAAACTTCATTTTTAATTTAAAAGGATCTAGGTGAAGATCCTTTTTGATAATCTCA
TGACCAAAATCCCTTAACGTGAGTTTTCGTTCCACTGAGCGTCAGACCCCGTAGAAAAGATCAAAGGATC
TTCTTGAGATCCTTTTTTTCTGCGCGTAATCTGCTGCTTGCAAACAAAAAAACCACCGCTACCAGCGGTG
GTTTGTTTGCCGGATCAAGAGCTACCAACTCTTTTTCCGAAGGTAACTGGCTTCAGCAGAGCGCAGATAC
CAAATACTGTTCTTCTAGTGTAGCCGTAGTTAGGCCACCACTTCAAGAACTCTGTAGCACCGCCTACATA
CCTCGCTCTGCTAATCCTGTTACCAGTGGCTGCTGCCAGTGGCGATAAGTCGTGTCTTACCGGGTTGGAC
TCAAGACGATAGTTACCGGATAAGGCGCAGCGGTCGGGCTGAACGGGGGGTTCGTGCACACAGCCCAGCT
TGGAGCGAACGACCTACACCGAACTGAGATACCTACAGCGTGAGCTATGAGAAAGCGCCACGCTTCCCGA
AGGGAGAAAGGCGGACAGGTATCCGGTAAGCGGCAGGGTCGGAACAGGAGAGCGCACGAGGGAGCTTCCA
GGGGGAAACGCCTGGTATCTTTATAGTCCTGTCGGGTTTCGCCACCTCTGACTTGAGCGTCGATTTTTGT
GATGCTCGTCAGGGGGGCGGAGCCTATGGAAAAACGCCAGCAACGCGGCCTTTTTACGGTTCCTGGCCTT
TTGCTGGCCTTTTGCTCACATGTTCTTTCCTGCGTTATCCCCTGATTCTGTGGATAACCGTATTACCGCC
TTTGAGTGAGCTGATACCGCTCGCCGCAGCCGAACGACCGAGCGCAGCGAGTCAGTGAGCGAGGAAGCGG
AAGAGCGCCCAATACGCAAACCGCCTCTCCCCGCGCGTTGGCCGATTCATTAATGCAG
Features (pLannotate 1.2.2; 17 found; start..end, strand, type, name):
    178..557     +  enhancer       CMV enhancer: human cytomegalovirus immediate early enhancer
    558..761     +  promoter       CMV promoter: human cytomegalovirus (CMV) immediate early promoter
    825..844     +  CDS            2xFLAG (fragment): two tandem FLAG® epitope tags
    870..1556    +  CDS            Apobec1: ABEC1_RAT - Experimental evidence at protein level: Swiss-Prot protein existence level 1. Catalytic component of the apolipoprotein B mRNA editing enzyme complex which is responsible for the postranscriptional editing of a CAA codon for Gln to a UAA codon for stop in the APOB mRNA. May also play a role in the epigenetic regulation of gene expression by participating in DNA demethylation. From Rattus norvegicus (Rat).
   1557..1604    +  CDS            ABE(7.10) (fragment): adenine base editor comprising wild-type E. coli TadA fused to the evolved TadA*(7.10) mutant (Gaudelli et al., 2017)
   1608..3842    +  CDS            cas9 (fragment): CAS9_STAAU - Experimental evidence at protein level: Swiss-Prot protein existence level 1. CRISPR (clustered regularly interspaced short palindromic repeat) is an adaptive immune system that provides protection against mobile genetic elements (viruses, transposable elements and conjugative plasmids). CRISPR clusters contain spacers, sequences complementary to antecedent mobile elements, and target invading nucleic acids. CRISPR clusters are transcribed and processed into CRISPR RNA (crRNA). In type II CRISPR systems correct processing of pre-crRNA requires a trans- encoded small RNA (tracrRNA)
   4155..4266    +  polyA_signal   bGH poly(A) signal: bovine growth hormone polyadenylation signal
   4371..4511    +  repeat_region  AAV2 ITR: inverted terminal repeat of adeno-associated virus serotype 2 inverted
   4516..4567    -  misc_feature   bom (fragment): basis of mobility region from pBR322
   4586..5041    +  rep_origin     f1 ori (sequence partly withheld): f1 bacteriophage origin of replication; arrow indicates direction of (+) strand synthesis
   5042..5091    -  misc_feature   bom (fragment): basis of mobility region from pBR322
   5193..5228    -  CDS            rop (fragment): Rop protein, which maintains plasmids at low copy number; rop
   5323..5427    +  promoter       AmpR promoter: bla
   5428..6288    +  CDS            AmpR: β-lactamase; bla; confers resistance to ampicillin, carbenicillin, and related antibiotics
   6459..7047    +  rep_origin     ori: high-copy-number ColE1/pMB1/pBR322/pUC origin of replication
   7230..3       +  CDS            lacI (fragment) (across the origin): lac repressor; lacI; The lac repressor binds to the lac operator to inhibit transcription in E. coli. This inhibition can be relieved by adding lactose or isopropyl-β-D-thiogalactopyranoside (IPTG).
   7280..130     -  repeat_region  AAV2 ITR (across the origin): inverted terminal repeat of adeno-associated virus serotype 2 inverted
