[The description below was written by a language model from this plasmid's Addgene catalogue record and pLannotate feature annotations shown in this document.]
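Description:
pLV302 is an AAV transfer plasmid built on the px601 backbone that expresses the N-terminal half of a split cytidine base editor in mammalian cells. It is propagated in E. coli through a high-copy ColE1/pUC-type origin with ampicillin selection (AmpR under its own bla promoter), and the backbone also carries an f1 phage origin. Two AAV2 inverted terminal repeats flank the expression cassette, so the intervening DNA can be packaged into recombinant AAV particles. The short bom, rop and lacI hits in the feature table are residual backbone fragments rather than functional elements.

The cassette is driven by the CMV immediate-early enhancer and promoter and terminated by the bGH polyadenylation signal. The annotated coding region begins with a short match to a FLAG-type tag, followed by rat APOBEC1 cytidine deaminase. A short linker follows, which the annotation software mislabels as an ABE fragment, most likely because of linker sequence shared between editors. Next comes an N-terminal portion of Staphylococcus aureus Cas9. According to the catalogue entry this is the SaKKH-BE3 variant split at position 739 and fused to the N-terminal Npu DnaE intein. The intein is not annotated in the feature table, but presumably lies in the unannotated stretch between the Cas9 fragment and the poly(A) signal.

Splitting the editor addresses the limited AAV packaging capacity. When this construct is co-delivered with a partner encoding the C-terminal intein and the rest of the editor, protein trans-splicing reconstitutes full-length SaKKH-BE3. The feature table shows no guide RNA cassette. The associated publication used this approach for in vivo base editing in adult mouse liver to treat a metabolic disease.
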