Addgene plasmid #119943: pLV302
Purpose: Expresses N-terminal Npu DnaE Intein-SaKKH-BE3 in mammalian cells
Depositing lab: Gerald Schwank. Depositing organization: ETH Zurich (Swiss Federal Institute of Technology). Publication: Treatment of a metabolic liver disease by in vivo genome base editing in adult mice. Villiger L, Grisch-Chan HM, Lindsay H, Ringnalda F, Pogliano CB, Allegri G, Fingerhut R, Haberle J, Matos J, Robinson MD, Thony B, Schwank G. Nat Med. 2018 Oct;24(10):1519-1525. doi: 10.1038/s41591-018-0209-1. Epub 2018 Oct 8. PubMed 30297904.
Backbone
  Vector backbone: px601
  Backbone manufacturer: Feng Zhang lab
  Backbone size w/o insert (bp): 3938
  Total vector size (bp): 7283
  Vector type: Mammalian Expression, AAV, CRISPR
Growth in bacteria
  Bacterial resistance: Ampicillin, 100 μg/mL
  Growth temperature: 37°C
  Growth strain: NEB Stable
  Copy number: High Copy
Gene/Insert
  Gene/Insert name: N-terminal SaKKH-BE3(739) - N-Intein (Npu DnaE) (alt name: split BE3)
  Species: R. norvegicus (rat); S. aureus
  Insert size (bp): 3345
  Promoter: CMV
  Cloning method: Gibson Cloning
  Sequencing primers: 5′ CGCAAATGGGCGGTAGGCGTG (CMV for); 3′ CCTCGACTGTGCCTTCTA (bGH rev)
Resource information
  A portion of this plasmid was derived from a plasmid made by: SaKKH-BE3 insert was cloned from pJL-SaKKH-BE3 (David Liu lab)
Terms and licenses: Academic/Nonprofit Terms; Industry Terms: Not Available to Industry
How to cite: pLV302 was a gift from Gerald Schwank (Addgene plasmid # 119943 ; http://n2t.net/addgene:119943 ; RRID:Addgene_119943)
